Addgene plasmid #141284: pXG290
Purpose: OE of HRI
Depositing lab: Martin Kampmann. Depositing organization: University of California, San Francisco (UCSF). Publication: Mitochondrial stress is relayed to the cytosol by an OMA1-DELE1-HRI pathway. Guo X, Aviles G, Liu Y, Tian R, Unger BA, Lin YT, Wiita AP, Xu K, Correia MA, Kampmann M. Nature. 2020 Mar;579(7799):427-432. doi: 10.1038/s41586-020-2078-2. Epub 2020 Mar 4. PubMed 32132707.
Backbone
  Vector backbone: safe-harbor-expression
  Backbone size w/o insert (bp): 4359
  Total vector size (bp): 8230
  Vector type: Mammalian Expression
  Selectable markers: fluorescent
Growth in bacteria
  Bacterial resistance: Ampicillin, 100 μg/mL
  Growth temperature: 37°C
  Growth strain: NEB Stable
  Copy number: Unknown
Gene/Insert
  Gene/Insert name: HRI
  Species: H. sapiens (human)
  Insert size (bp): 3871
  Entrez Gene: EIF2AK1 (a.k.a. HCR, HRI, LEMSPAD, hHRI)
  Promoter: EF1a
  Tag / fusion protein: mClover
  Cloning method: Restriction Enzyme; 5′ cloning site speI (not destroyed); 3′ cloning site mluI (not destroyed)
  Sequencing primers: 5′ cattatacgaagttattcgacattg
Terms and licenses: Academic/Nonprofit Terms; Industry Terms: Not Available to Industry
How to cite: pXG290 was a gift from Martin Kampmann (Addgene plasmid # 141284 ; http://n2t.net/addgene:141284 ; RRID:Addgene_141284)
