[The description below was written by a language model from this plasmid's Addgene catalogue record and pLannotate feature annotations shown in this document.]
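Description:
pXG290 is an 8.2 kb mammalian expression plasmid built on a "safe-harbor-expression" backbone and designed to overexpress human HRI (EIF2AK1), the heme-regulated eIF2α kinase. It is propagated in E. coli through a high-copy ColE1/pUC-type origin and an ampicillin resistance gene (β-lactamase). No mammalian drug-resistance marker is recorded. The selectable marker is listed as fluorescent, so cells carrying the cassette would be identified by the fluorescent fusion partner.

The payload is flanked by left and right homology arms from the AAVS1 locus in intron 1 of human PPP1R12C. This arrangement indicates that the cassette is meant to be inserted into that safe-harbor site by homology-directed repair, although the record does not say which nuclease is used. Just inside the left arm is a splice acceptor followed by a bGH polyadenylation signal, bracketed by two loxP sites. This element would be expected to capture and terminate the endogenous PPP1R12C transcript upstream of the transgene.

Expression is driven by the EF-1α core promoter with its intron A, preceded by a very short annotated CMV enhancer fragment. The EIF2AK1 coding sequence is followed closely by a Clover-family green fluorescent protein, recorded as mClover in the catalogue and matched to dClover2 by the annotation software, consistent with a C-terminal tag. A β-globin-derived segment and the rabbit β-globin poly(A) signal terminate the transcript. A third loxP site lies before the right arm, so Cre could in principle excise the expression unit, though the record does not describe that use. The associated work concerns the OMA1-DELE1-HRI pathway, which relays mitochondrial stress to the cytosol.
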