Features (pLannotate 1.2.2; 17 found; start..end, strand, type, name):
      1..804     +  misc_feature   HA-L: left homology arm from the adeno-associated virus integration site (AAVS1) within intron 1 of the human PPP1R12C gene
    806..839     +  protein_bind   loxP: Cre-mediated recombination occurs in the 8-bp core sequence (GCATACAT). Cre recombinase
    846..871     +  misc_feature   SA: splice acceptor site
    900..1124    +  polyA_signal   bGH poly(A) signal: bovine growth hormone polyadenylation signal
   1128..1161    +  protein_bind   loxP: Cre-mediated recombination occurs in the 8-bp core sequence (GCATACAT). Cre recombinase
   1164..1183    +  enhancer       CMV enhancer (fragment): human cytomegalovirus immediate early enhancer
   1221..1432    +  promoter       EF-1α core promoter: core promoter for human elongation factor EF-1α
   1433..2371    +  intron         EF-1α intron A: intron upstream of the start codon of human EF-1α
   2405..4294    +  CDS            EIF2AK1: E2AK1_HUMAN - Also known as HRI From Homo sapiens (Human).
   4325..5038    +  CDS            dClover2: dClover2 is a fluorescent protein published in 2016, derived from Aequorea victoria. It is reported to be a dimer.
   5045..5125    +  CDS            HBB (fragment): HBB_PONPY - Experimental evidence at transcript level: Swiss-Prot protein existence level 2. Involved in oxygen transport from the lung to the various peripheral tissues. From Pongo pygmaeus (Bornean orangutan).
   5196..5251    +  polyA_signal   β-globin poly(A) signal: rabbit β-globin polyadenylation signal (Gil and Proudfoot, 1987)
   5600..5633    +  protein_bind   loxP: Cre-mediated recombination occurs in the 8-bp core sequence (GCATACAT). Cre recombinase
   5674..6510    +  misc_feature   HA-R: right homology arm from the adeno-associated virus integration site (AAVS1) within intron 1 of the human PPP1R12C gene
   6558..7146    -  rep_origin     ori: high-copy-number ColE1/pMB1/pBR322/pUC origin of replication
   7317..8177    -  CDS            AmpR: β-lactamase; bla; confers resistance to ampicillin, carbenicillin, and related antibiotics
   8178..8218    -  promoter       AmpR promoter (fragment): bla
>Addgene plasmid #141284 | pXG290 | addgene full sequence | sequence record 304847 | Addgene NGS Result
TGCTTTCTCTGACCAGCATTCTCTCCCCTGGGCCTGTGCCGCTTTCTGTCTGCAGCTTGTGGCCTGGGTC
ACCTCTACGGCTGGCCCAGATCCTTCCCTGCCGCCTCCTTCAGGTTCCGTCTTCCTCCACTCCCTCTTCC
CCTTGCTCTCTGCTGTGTTGCTGCCCAAGGATGCTCTTTCCGGAGCACTTCCTTCTCGGCGCTGCACCAC
GTGATGTCCTCTGAGCGGATCCTCCCCGTGTCTGGGTCCTCTCCGGGCATCTCTCCTCCCTCACCCAACC
CCATGCCGTCTTCACTCGCTGGGTTCCCTTTTCCTTCTCCTTCTGGGGCCTGTGCCATCTCTCGTTTCTT
AGGATGGCCTTCTCCGACGGATGTCTCCCTTGCGTCCCGCCTCCCCTTCTTGTAGGCCTGCATCATCACC
GTTTTTCTGGACAACCCCAAAGTACCCCGTCTCCCTGGCTTTAGCCACCTCTCCATCCTCTTGCTTTCTT
TGCCTGGACACCCCGTTCTCCTGTGGATTCGGGTCACCTCTCACTCCTTTCATTTGGGCAGCTCCCCTAC
CCCCCTTACCTCTCTAGTCTGTGCTAGCTCTTCCAGCCCCCTGTCATGGCATCTTCCAGGGGTCCGAGAG
CTCAGCTAGTCTTCTTCCTCCAACCCGGGCCCCTATGTCCACTTCAGGACAGCATGTTTGCTGCCTCCAG
GGATCCTGTGTCCCCGAGCTGGGACCACCTTATATTCCCAGGGCCGGTTAATGTGGCTCTGGTTCTGGGT
ACTTTTATCTGTCCCCTCCACCCCACAGTGGGGCAATAACTTCGTATAGCATACATTATACGAAGTTATA
AGCTTCTGACCTCTTCTCTTCCTCCCACAGGGCCTCGAAAACCCGCTGATCAGCCTCGACTGTGCCTTCT
AGTTGCCAGCCATCTGTTGTTTGCCCCTCCCCCGTGCCTTCCTTGACCCTGGAAGGTGCCACTCCCACTG
TCCTTTCCTAATAAAATGAGGAAATTGCATCGCATTGTCTGAGTAGGTGTCATTCTATTCTGGGGGGTGG
GGTGGGGCAGGACAGCAAGGGGGAGGATTGGGAAGACAATAGCAGGCATGCTGGGGATGCGGTGGGCTCT
ATGGGTCATAACTTCGTATAGCATACATTATACGAAGTTATTCGACATTGATTATTGACTAGTGGATAAC
CGTATTACCGCCATGCATGTGCCCGTCAGTGGGCAGAGCGCACATCGCCCACAGTCCCCGAGAAGTTGGG
GGGAGGGGTCGGCAATTGAACCGGTGCCTAGAGAAGGTGGCGCGGGGTAAACTGGGAAAGTGATGTCGTG
TACTGGCTCCGCCTTTTTCCCGAGGGTGGGGGAGAACCGTATATAAGTGCAGTAGTCGCCGTGAACGTTC
TTTTTCGCAACGGGTTTGCCGCCAGAACACAGGTAAGTGCCGTGTGTGGTTCCCGCGGGCCTGGCCTCTT
TACGGGTTATGGCCCTTGCGTGCCTTGAATTACTTCCACCTGGCTGCAGTACGTGATTCTTGATCCCGAG
CTTCGGGTTGGAAGTGGGTGGGAGAGTTCGAGGCCTTGCGCTTAAGGAGCCCCTTCGCCTCGTGCTTGAG
TTGAGGCCTGGCCTGGGCGCTGGGGCCGCCGCGTGCGAATCTGGTGGCACCTTCGCGCCTGTCTCGCTGC
TTTCGATAAGTCTCTAGCCATTTAAAATTTTTGATGACCTGCTGCGACGCTTTTTTTCTGGCAAGATAGT
CTTGTAAATGCGGGCCAAGATCTGCACACTGGTATTTCGGTTTTTGGGGCCGCGGGCGGCGACGGGGCCC
GTGCGTCCCAGCGCACATGTTCGGCGAGGCGGGGCCTGCGAGCGCGGCCACCGAGAATCGGACGGGGGTA
GTCTCAAGCTGGCCGGCCTGCTCTGGTGCCTGGCCTCGCGCCGCCGTGTATCGCCCCGCCCTGGGCGGCA
AGGCTGGCCCGGTCGGCACCAGTTGCGTGAGCGGAAAGATGGCCGCTTCCCGGCCCTGCTGCAGGGAGCT
CAAAATGGAGGACGCGGCGCTCGGGAGAGCGGGCGGGTGAGTCACCCACACAAAGGAAAAGGGCCTTTCC
GTCCTCAGCCGTCGCTTCATGTGACTCCACGGAGTACCGGGCGCCGTCCAGGCACCTCGATTAGTTCTCG
AGCTTTTGGAGTACGTCGTCTTTAGGTTGGGGGGAGGGGTTTTATGCGATGGAGTTTCCCCACACTGAGT
GGGTGGAGACTGAAGTTAGGCCAGCTTGGCACTTGATGTAATTCTCCTTGGAATTTGCCCTTTTTGAGTT
TGGATCTTGGTTCATTCTCAAGCCTCAGACAGTGGTTCAAAGTTTTTTTCTTCCATTTCAGGTGTCGTGA
GCTAGCGGCCGCGAATTCGCCACCATGCAGGGGGGCAACTCCGGGGTCCGCAAGCGCGAAGAGGAGGGCG
ACGGGGCTGGGGCTGTGGCTGCGCCGCCAGCTATAGATTTTCCCGCGGAAGGTCCAGACCCCGAATACGA
CGAGTCCGACGTTCCAGCAGAAATCCAGGTGTTAAAAGAACCCCTACAACAGCCAACCTTCCCTTTTGCA
GTTGCAAACCAACTCTTGCTGGTTTCTTTGCTGGAGCACTTGAGCCACGTGCATGAACCAAACCCACTTC
GTTCAAGACAGGTGTTTAAGCTACTTTGCCAGACGTTTATCAAAATGGGGCTGCTGTCTTCTTTCACTTG
TAGTGACGAGTTTAGCTCATTGAGACTACATCACAACAGAGCTATTACTCACTTAATGAGGTCTGCTAAA
GAGAGAGTTCGTCAGGATCCTTGTGAGGATATTTCTCGTATCCAGAAAATCAGATCAAGGGAAGTAGCCT
TGGAAGCACAAACTTCACGTTACTTAAATGAATTTGAAGAACTTGCCATCTTAGGAAAAGGTGGATACGG
AAGAGTATACAAGGTCAGGAATAAATTAGATGGTCAGTATTATGCAATAAAAAAAATCCTGATTAAGGGT
GCAACTAAAACAGTTTGCATGAAGGTCCTACGGGAAGTGAAGGTGCTGGCAGGTCTTCAGCACCCCAATA
TTGTTGGCTATCACACCGCGTGGATAGAACATGTTCATGTGATTCAGCCACGAGCAGACAGAGCTGCCAT
TGAGTTGCCATCTCTGGAAGTGCTCTCCGACCAGGAAGAGGACAGAGAGCAATGTGGTGTTAAAAATGAT
GAAAGTAGCAGCTCATCCATTATCTTTGCTGAGCCCACCCCAGAAAAAGAAAAACGCTTTGGAGAATCTG
ACACTGAAAATCAGAATAACAAGTCGGTGAAGTACACCACCAATTTAGTCATAAGAGAATCTGGTGAACT
TGAGTCGACCCTGGAGCTCCAGGAAAATGGCTTGGCTGGTTTGTCTGCCAGTTCAATTGTGGAACAGCAG
CTGCCACTCAGGCGTAATTCCCACCTAGAGGAGAGTTTCACATCCACCGAAGAATCTTCCGAAGAAAATG
TCAACTTTTTGGGTCAGACAGAGGCACAGTACCACCTGATGCTGCACATCCAGATGCAGCTGTGTGAGCT
CTCGCTGTGGGATTGGATAGTCGAGAGAAACAAGCGGGGCCGGGAGTATGTGGACGAGTCTGCCTGTCCT
TATGTTATGGCCAATGTTGCAACAAAAATTTTTCAAGAATTGGTAGAAGGTGTGTTTTACATACATAACA
TGGGAATTGTGCACCGAGATCTGAAGCCAAGAAATATTTTTCTTCATGGCCCTGATCAGCAAGTAAAAAT
AGGAGACTTTGGTCTGGCCTGCACAGACATCCTACAGAAGAACACAGACTGGACCAACAGAAACGGGAAG
AGAACACCAACACATACGTCCAGAGTGGGTACTTGTCTGTACGCTTCACCCGAACAGTTGGAAGGATCTG
AGTATGATGCCAAGTCAGATATGTACAGCTTGGGTGTGGTCCTGCTAGAGCTCTTTCAGCCGTTTGGAAC
AGAAATGGAGCGAGCAGAAGTTCTAACAGGTTTAAGAACTGGTCAGTTGCCGGAATCCCTCCGTAAAAGG
TGTCCAGTGCAAGCCAAGTATATCCAGCACTTAACGAGAAGGAACTCATCGCAGAGACCATCTGCCATTC
AGCTGCTGCAGAGTGAACTTTTCCAAAATTCTGGAAATGTTAACCTCACCCTACAGATGAAGATAATAGA
GCAAGAAAAAGAAATTGCAGAACTAAAGAAGCAGCTAAACCTCCTTTCTCAAGACAAAGGGGTGAGGGAT
GACGGAAAGGATGGGGGCGTGGGATCTAGAGGGATCCACCGGTCGCCAACCGCAGTGAGCAAGGGCGAGG
AGCTGTTCACCGGGGTGGTGCCCATCCTGGTCGAGCTGGACGGCGACGTAAACGGCCACAAGTTCAGCGT
CCGCGGCGAGGGCGAGGGCGATGCCACCAACGGCAAGCTGACCCTGAAGTTCATCTGCACCACCGGCAAG
CTGCCCGTGCCCTGGCCCACCCTCGTGACCACCTTCGGCTACGGCGTGGCCTGCTTCAGCCGCTACCCCG
ACCACATGAAGCAGCACGACTTCTTCAAGTCCGCCATGCCCGAAGGCTACGTCCAGGAGCGCACCATCTC
TTTCAAGGACGACGGTACCTACAAGACCCGCGCCGAGGTGAAGTTCGAGGGCGACACCCTGGTGAACCGC
ATCGAGCTGAAGGGCATCGACTTCAAGGAGGACGGCAACATCCTGGGGCACAAGCTGGAGTACAACTTCA
ACAGCCACTACGTCTATATCACGGCCGACAAGCAGAAGAACAGCATCAAGGCTAACTTCAAGATCCGCCA
CAACGTTGAGGACGGCAGCGTGCAGCTCGCCGACCACTACCAGCAGAACACCCCCATCGGCGACGGCCCC
GTGCTGCTGCCCGACAACCACTACCTGAGCCATCAGTCCGCCCTGAGCAAAGACCCCAACGAGAAGCGCG
ATCACATGGTCCTGCTGGAGTTCGTGACCGCCGCCGGGATTACACATGGCATGGACGAGCTGTACAAGTA
AACGCGTGAATTCACTCCTCAGGTGCAGGCTGCCTATCAGAAGGTGGTGGCTGGTGTGGCCAATGCCCTG
GCTCACAAATACCACTGAGATCTTTTTCCCTCTGCCAAAAATTATGGGGACATCATGAAGCCCCTTGAGC
ATCTGACTTCTGGCTAATAAAGGAAATTTATTTTCATTGCAATAGTGTGTTGGAATTTTTTGTGTCTCTC
ACTCGGAAGGACATATGGGAGGGCAAATCATTTAAAACATCAGAATGAGTATTTGGTTTAGAGTTTGGCA
ACATATGCCCATATGCTGGCTGCCATGAACAAAGGTTGGCTATAAAGAGGTCATCAGTATATGAAACAGC
CCCCTGCTGTCCATTCCTTATTCCATAGAAAAGCCTTGACTTGAGGTTAGATTTTTTTTATATTTTGTTT
TGTGTTATTTTTTTCTTTAACATCCCTAAAATTTTCCTTACATGTTTTACTAGCCAGATTTTTCCTCCTC
TCCTGACTACTCCCAGTCATAGCTGTCCCTCTTCTCTTATGGAGATCCCTCGACCTGCAGCCCAAGCTTA
TAACTTCGTATAGCATACATTATACGAAGTTATGCGGCCGCACCGGTATGCATTTAATTAAGATATCAGC
TTTACTAGGGACAGGATTGGTGACAGAAAAGCCCCATCCTTAGGCCTCCTCCTTCCTAGTCTCCTGATAT
TGGGTCTAACCCCCACCTCCTGTTAGGCAGATTCCTTATCTGGTGACACACCCCCATTTCCTGGAGCCAT
CTCTCTCCTTGCCAGAACCTCTAAGGTTTGCTTACGATGGAGCCAGAGAGGATCCTGGGAGGGAGAGCTT
GGCAGGGGGTGGGAGGGAAGGGGGGGATGCGTGACCTGCCCGGTTCTCAGTGGCCACCCTGCGCTACCCT
CTCCCAGAACCTGAGCTGCTCTGACGCGGCTGTCTGGTGCGTTTCACTGATCCTGGTGCTGCAGCTTCCT
TACACTTCCCAAGAGGAGAAGCAGTTTGGAAAAACAAAATCAGAATAAGTTGGTCCTGAGTTCTAACTTT
GGCTCTTCACCTTTCTAGTCCCCAATTTATATTGTTCCTCCGTGCGTCAGTTTTACCTGTGAGATAAGGC
CAGTAGCCAGCCCCGTCCTGGCAGGGCTGTGGTGAGGAGGGGGGTGTCCGTGTGGAAAACTCCCTTTGTG
AGAATGGTGCGTCCTAGGTGTTCACCAGGTCGTGGCCGCCTCTACTCCCTTTCTCTTTCTCCATCCTTCT
TTCCTTAAAGAGTCCCCAGTGCTATCTGGGACATATTCCTCCGCCCAGAGCAGGGTCCCGCTTCCCTAAG
GCCCTGCTCTGGGCTTCTGGGTTTGAGTCCTTGGCAAGCCCAGGAGAGGCGCTCAGGCTTCCCTGTCCCC
CTTCCTCGTCCACCATCTCATGCCCCTGGCTCTCCTGCCCCTTCCCTACAGGGGTTCCTGGCTCTGCTCT
AAGGGCGAATTCGCCAGGAACCGTAAAAAGGCCGCGTTGCTGGCGTTTTTCCATAGGCTCCGCCCCCCTG
ACGAGCATCACAAAAATCGACGCTCAAGTCAGAGGTGGCGAAACCCGACAGGACTATAAAGATACCAGGC
GTTTCCCCCTGGAAGCTCCCTCGTGCGCTCTCCTGTTCCGACCCTGCCGCTTACCGGATACCTGTCCGCC
TTTCTCCCTTCGGGAAGCGTGGCGCTTTCTCATAGCTCACGCTGTAGGTATCTCAGTTCGGTGTAGGTCG
TTCGCTCCAAGCTGGGCTGTGTGCACGAACCCCCCGTTCAGCCCGACCGCTGCGCCTTATCCGGTAACTA
TCGTCTTGAGTCCAACCCGGTAAGACACGACTTATCGCCACTGGCAGCAGCCACTGGTAACAGGATTAGC
AGAGCGAGGTATGTAGGCGGTGCTACAGAGTTCTTGAAGTGGTGGCCTAACTACGGCTACACTAGAAGAA
CAGTATTTGGTATCTGCGCTCTGCTGAAGCCAGTTACCTTCGGAAAAAGAGTTGGTAGCTCTTGATCCGG
CAAACAAACCACCGCTGGTAGCGGTGGTTTTTTTGTTTGCAAGCAGCAGATTACGCGCAGAAAAAAAGGA
TCTCAAGAAGATCCTTTGATCTTTTCTACGGGGTCTGACGCTCAGTGGAACGAAAACTCACGTTAAGGGA
TTTTGGTCATGAGATTATCAAAAAGGATCTTCACCTAGATCCTTTTAAATTAAAAATGAAGTTTTAAATC
AATCTAAAGTATATATGAGTAAACTTGGTCTGACAGTTACCAATGCTTAATCAGTGAGGCACCTATCTCA
GCGATCTGTCTATTTCGTTCATCCATAGTTGCCTGACTCCCCGTCGTGTAGATAACTACGATACGGGAGG
GCTTACCATCTGGCCCCAGTGCTGCAATGATACCGCGAGACCCACGCTCACCGGCTCCAGATTTATCAGC
AATAAACCAGCCAGCCGGAAGGGCCGAGCGCAGAAGTGGTCCTGCAACTTTATCCGCCTCCATCCAGTCT
ATTAATTGTTGCCGGGAAGCTAGAGTAAGTAGTTCGCCAGTTAATAGTTTGCGCAACGTTGTTGCCATTG
CTACAGGCATCGTGGTGTCACGCTCGTCGTTTGGTATGGCTTCATTCAGCTCCGGTTCCCAACGATCAAG
GCGAGTTACATGATCCCCCATGTTGTGCAAAAAAGCGGTTAGCTCCTTCGGTCCTCCGATCGTTGTCAGA
AGTAAGTTGGCCGCAGTGTTATCACTCATGGTTATGGCAGCACTGCATAATTCTCTTACTGTCATGCCAT
CCGTAAGATGCTTTTCTGTGACTGGTGAGTACTCAACCAAGTCATTCTGAGAATAGTGTATGCGGCGACC
GAGTTGCTCTTGCCCGGCGTCAATACGGGATAATACCGCGCCACATAGCAGAACTTTAAAAGTGCTCATC
ATTGGAAAACGTTCTTCGGGGCGAAAACTCTCAAGGATCTTACCGCTGTTGAGATCCAGTTCGATGTAAC
CCACTCGTGCACCCAACTGATCTTCAGCATCTTTTACTTTCACCAGCGTTTCTGGGTGAGCAAAAACAGG
AAGGCAAAATGCCGCAAAAAAGGGAATAAGGGCGACACGGAAATGTTGAATACTCATACTCTTCCTTTTT
CAATATTATTGAAGCATTTATCAGGGTTGAATTCGCCCTT
